>Addgene plasmid #106466 | pKP129 [pRS406-YBR139Wp-YBR139W(S219A)-GFP-ADH1t] | depositor full sequence | sequence record 201588 | pKP129 [pRS406-YBR139Wp-YBR139W(S219A)-GFP-ADH1t] sequence 7606 bps
GACGAAAGGGCCTCGTGATACGCCTATTTTTATAGGTTAATGTCATGATAATAATGGTTTCTTAGACGTC
AGGTGGCACTTTTCGGGGAAATGTGCGCGGAACCCCTATTTGTTTATTTTTCTAAATACATTCAAATATG
TATCCGCTCATGAGACAATAACCCTGATAAATGCTTCAATAATATTGAAAAAGGAAGAGTATGAGTATTC
AACATTTCCGTGTCGCCCTTATTCCCTTTTTTGCGGCATTTTGCCTTCCTGTTTTTGCTCACCCAGAAAC
GCTGGTGAAAGTAAAAGATGCTGAAGATCAGTTGGGTGCACGAGTGGGTTACATCGAACTGGATCTCAAC
AGCGGTAAGATCCTTGAGAGTTTTCGCCCCGAAGAACGTTTTCCAATGATGAGCACTTTTAAAGTTCTGC
TATGTGGCGCGGTATTATCCCGTATTGACGCCGGGCAAGAGCAACTCGGTCGCCGCATACACTATTCTCA
GAATGACTTGGTTGAGTACTCACCAGTCACAGAAAAGCATCTTACGGATGGCATGACAGTAAGAGAATTA
TGCAGTGCTGCCATAACCATGAGTGATAACACTGCGGCCAACTTACTTCTGACAACGATCGGAGGACCGA
AGGAGCTAACCGCTTTTTTGCACAACATGGGGGATCATGTAACTCGCCTTGATCGTTGGGAACCGGAGCT
GAATGAAGCCATACCAAACGACGAGCGTGACACCACGATGCCTGTAGCAATGGCAACAACGTTGCGCAAA
CTATTAACTGGCGAACTACTTACTCTAGCTTCCCGGCAACAATTAATAGACTGGATGGAGGCGGATAAAG
TTGCAGGACCACTTCTGCGCTCGGCCCTTCCGGCTGGCTGGTTTATTGCTGATAAATCTGGAGCCGGTGA
GCGTGGGTCTCGCGGTATCATTGCAGCACTGGGGCCAGATGGTAAGCCCTCCCGTATCGTAGTTATCTAC
ACGACGGGGAGTCAGGCAACTATGGATGAACGAAATAGACAGATCGCTGAGATAGGTGCCTCACTGATTA
AGCATTGGTAACTGTCAGACCAAGTTTACTCATATATACTTTAGATTGATTTAAAACTTCATTTTTAATT
TAAAAGGATCTAGGTGAAGATCCTTTTTGATAATCTCATGACCAAAATCCCTTAACGTGAGTTTTCGTTC
CACTGAGCGTCAGACCCCGTAGAAAAGATCAAAGGATCTTCTTGAGATCCTTTTTTTCTGCGCGTAATCT
GCTGCTTGCAAACAAAAAAACCACCGCTACCAGCGGTGGTTTGTTTGCCGGATCAAGAGCTACCAACTCT
TTTTCCGAAGGTAACTGGCTTCAGCAGAGCGCAGATACCAAATACTGTCCTTCTAGTGTAGCCGTAGTTA
GGCCACCACTTCAAGAACTCTGTAGCACCGCCTACATACCTCGCTCTGCTAATCCTGTTACCAGTGGCTG
CTGCCAGTGGCGATAAGTCGTGTCTTACCGGGTTGGACTCAAGACGATAGTTACCGGATAAGGCGCAGCG
GTCGGGCTGAACGGGGGGTTCGTGCACACAGCCCAGCTTGGAGCGAACGACCTACACCGAACTGAGATAC
CTACAGCGTGAGCTATGAGAAAGCGCCACGCTTCCCGAAGGGAGAAAGGCGGACAGGTATCCGGTAAGCG
GCAGGGTCGGAACAGGAGAGCGCACGAGGGAGCTTCCAGGGGGAAACGCCTGGTATCTTTATAGTCCTGT
CGGGTTTCGCCACCTCTGACTTGAGCGTCGATTTTTGTGATGCTCGTCAGGGGGGCGGAGCCTATGGAAA
AACGCCAGCAACGCGGCCTTTTTACGGTTCCTGGCCTTTTGCTGGCCTTTTGCTCACATGTTCTTTCCTG
CGTTATCCCCTGATTCTGTGGATAACCGTATTACCGCCTTTGAGTGAGCTGATACCGCTCGCCGCAGCCG
AACGACCGAGCGCAGCGAGTCAGTGAGCGAGGAAGCGGAAGAGCGCCCAATACGCAAACCGCCTCTCCCC
GCGCGTTGGCCGATTCATTAATGCAGCTGGCACGACAGGTTTCCCGACTGGAAAGCGGGCAGTGAGCGCA
ACGCAATTAATGTGAGTTACCTCACTCATTAGGCACCCCAGGCTTTACACTTTATGCTTCCGGCTCCTAT
GTTGTGTGGAATTGTGAGCGGATAACAATTTCACACAGGAAACAGCTATGACCATGATTACGCCAAGCGC
GCAATTAACCCTCACTAAAGGGAACAAAAGCTGGAGCTCTTGCATGGAGGCGCAATTGGCAAAGACGTAA
AGCTCTTGTCATCAATTAGATCTAATTTGGAAACAGATTGGTACAATTTGGATGGAATTTTAGGCTTGGC
ACCTATCAATTGTGAGCGACGCTTTCTTACATTCAATAACTGTTGGTTCTGATTTTCACTTTGACTATTG
CCTTGGTATGGAGAATTTCTCTGCAATGGTTTTGCCTGCTTCGAAGGAGTGCTGTTACTATCGAAGATAA
ATTCCTTCTTTTCAAATTGCCATTGTAACATGGAGTTATTCTCTATATCCTGGACGACTGGAGGAGTCAA
GGGCCTGGAAAGTACGGATCCTGTAGAAATATCACTGGCAATTATACTGAGTTTATTGTTGGTGTTGCTA
TTCATATTTGAGCTGGTATTGGACGAAAGCAAGGATAATGAGTTTGTGTCTACTGACTCCAACACCCTAG
GCTGGATTTGATCTTTCTCCATCCTTTAATTTTAACCTTTTAATTAGTGGTTGGATCAAGTTTTCGAGAC
TATTCCAATCTGTGACTTGTTGGATAAATAGTTTTTGACTCGTTTAGTATAATCCTTTTTTCTAAAAGTG
CTTAGAGTTCTCTAAGATGTTCTTGTTTACAATGTGAGCGATTTAGGAAATTTCCTAAAAATGGCCGAGG
CGGCGCTAGCATTCTACGAAAGGTGAGATAACGCTTCGTTATCGAAAAATGTCAGGGGACAGGGGTTATA
TAAGAACGAAAATTGTCATCCTGCATTTTTTCTTTAAAACAGCTATACAAAAAGTGATACCGACATACAA
TGAAGTATCTAAACTTAGTTTTCGTGCTTCAGCTTCTTATTAGCATCAAATACGCCTCATTCGGCCGAGC
CTTTTCTCTTTTTGAAGATGATACCACCTTTGCCAATTTGGATAAACAGCTAAAGCTTCCACAGAATACA
CAGCAAACCCTTAAATTGGACCGTTTGAATCACGATGATCCGCTGTTTACAACTTTTATTTCTTCTGTGG
ACACAGATTACAGTTTGAGACTTAGAACAGTAGATCCTTCTAAACTAGGAATTGACACCGTAAAACAATG
GTCGGGTTACATGGACTATAAGGATTCCAAACACTTTTTTTACTGGTTTTTTGAAAGTAGGAACGATCCT
GCTAACGACCCAATTATTCTTTGGTTAAATGGTGGACCTGGTTGTTCCTCGTTTACTGGGTTGCTATTTG
AACTAGGCCCCTCATCAATTGGCGCCGATATGAAACCAATCCACAATCCCTATTCTTGGAATAATAACGC
TTCAATGATCTTCTTAGAACAGCCACTCGGAGTCGGCTTTTCCTATGGTGATGAAAAAGTCTCCTCTACA
AAATTAGCAGGCAAAGATGCGTACATTTTCCTGGAATTGTTTTTTGAAGCTTTTCCTCATTTACGCTCCA
ACGATTTCCACATTGCAGGCGAAGCCTATGCAGGACATTATATCCCTCAAATTGCACATGAGATCGTTGT
CAAGAACCCTGAAAGAACGTTCAATTTAACTTCAGTTATGATTGGTAATGGTATCACAGACCCTTTGATT
CAAGCAGATTATTATGAACCAATGGCATGCGGGAAAGGGGGCTATCACCCTGTTCTCTCATCAGAAGAAT
GTGAGAAAATGAGTAAAGCTGCAGGTCGTTGTCGTAGGTTGAACAAGTTATGTTATGCTTCTAAATCAAG
TTTACCATGCATAGTCGCCACTGCTTACTGTGACTCTGCACTTTTGGAACCGTACATTAACACAGGACTC
AACGTCTATGACATTAGAGGGCCCTGTGAAGATAATAGTACTGATGGTATGTGTTATACAGGTCTCCGCT
ATGTCGACCAGTATATGAATTTTCCTGAAGTTCAAGAAACGCTAGGGTCCGACGTGCATAATTATTCTGG
CTGTGATAATGACGTGTTCACCGGATTTTTGTTTACGGGCGATGGAAGTAAACCATTTCAACAATATATT
GCTGAATTATTAAATCACAACATTCCGGTATTAATATATGCGGGTGATAAGGATTATATTTGTAATTGGC
TGGGAAACCATGCTTGGTCCAATGAGTTGGAATGGATCAATAAACGTAGGTATCAGAGAAGGATGTTAAG
ACCATGGGTCAGTAAAGAAACAGGTGAAGAGTTGGGACAAGTCAAGAACTATGGCCCTTTCACCTTTTTG
AGAATATACGATGCCGGTCATATGGTGCCCTATGATCAACCGGAGGCAAGTTTGGAAATGGTCAACAGTT
GGATTTCCGGTAATCGTGCTTTTTCGGATCTTTCCACCTTGGAAAATGCTAGTTCTAGACGGATCCCCGG
GCTGCAGATGAAAGGAGAAGAACTTTTCACTGGAGTTGTCCCAATTCTTGTTGAATTAGATGGTGATGTT
AATGGGCACAAATTTTCTGTCAGTGGAGAGGGTGAAGGTGATGCAACATACGGAAAACTTACCCTTAAAT
TTATTTGCACTACTGGAAAACTACCTGTTCCATGGCCAACACTTGTCACTACTTTCACTTATGGTGTTCA
ATGCTTTTCAAGATACCCAGATCATATGAAACGGCATGACTTTTTCAAGAGTGCCATGCCCGAAGGTTAT
GTACAGGAAAGAACTATATTTTTCAAAGATGACGGGAACTACAAGACACGTGCTGAAGTCAAGTTTGAAG
GTGATACCCTTGTTAATAGAATCGAGTTAAAAGGTATTGATTTTAAAGAAGATGGAAACATTCTTGGACA
CAAATTGGAATACAACTATAACTCACACAATGTATACATCATGGCAGACAAACAAAAGAATGGAATCAAA
GTTAACTTCAAAATTAGACACAACATTGAAGATGGAAGCGTTCAACTAGCAGACCATTATCAACAAAATA
CTCCAATTGGCGATGGCCCTGTCCTTTTACCAGACAACCATTACCTGTCCACACAATCTGCCCTTTCGAA
AGATCCCAACGAAAAGAGAGACCACATGGTCCTTCTTGAGTTTGTAACAGCTGCTGGGATTACACATGGC
ATGGATGAACTATACAAATAGGGCGCGCCACTTCTAAATAAGCGAATTTCTTATGATTTATGATTTTTAT
TATTAAATAAGTTATAAAAAAAATAAGTGTATACAAATTTTAAAGTGACTCTTAGGTTTTAAAACGAAAA
TTCTTATTCTTGAGTAACTCTTTCCTGTAGGTCAGGTTGCTTTCTCAGGTATAGTATGAGGTCGCTCTTA
TTGACCACACCTCTACCGGGAATTCGATATCAAGCTTATCGATACCGTCGACCTCGAGGGGGGGCCCGGT
ACCCAATTCGCCCTATAGTGAGTCGTATTACGCGCGCTCACTGGCCGTCGTTTTACAACGTCGTGACTGG
GAAAACCCTGGCGTTACCCAACTTAATCGCCTTGCAGCACATCCCCCTTTCGCCAGCTGGCGTAATAGCG
AAGAGGCCCGCACCGATCGCCCTTCCCAACAGTTGCGCAGCCTGAATGGCGAATGGCGCG
[124 nt withheld, positions 5801-5924]
C
[91 nt withheld, positions 5926-6016]
A
[49 nt withheld, positions 6018-6066]
CCTTTGACGTTGGAGTCCACGTTCTTT
[37 nt withheld, positions 6094-6130]
ACCCTATCTCGGTCTATTCTTTTGATTTATAAGGGATTTTGCCGATTTCGGCCTATTGGTTAAAAAATGA
GCTGATTTAACAAAAATTTAACGCGAATTTTAACAAAATATTAACGTTTACAATTTCCTGATGCGGTATT
TTCTCCTTACGCATCTGTGCGGTATTTCACACCGCATAGGGTAATAACTGATATAATTAAATTGAAGCTC
TAATTTGTGAGTTTAGTATACATGCATTTACTTATAATACAGTTTTTTAGTTTTGCTGGCCGCATCTTCT
CAAATATGCTTCCCAGCCTGCTTTTCTGTAACGTTCACCCTCTACCTTAGCATCCCTTCCCTTTGCAAAT
AGTCCTCTTCCAACAATAATAATGTCAGATCCTGTAGAGACCACATCATCCACGGTTCTATACTGTTGAC
CCAATGCGTCTCCCTTGTCATCTAAACCCACACCGGGTGTCATAATCAACCAATCGTAACCTTCATCTCT
TCCACCCATGTCTCTTTGAGCAATAAAGCCGATAACAAAATCTTTGTCGCTCTTCGCAATGTCAACAGTA
CCCTTAGTATATTCTCCAGTAGATAGGGAGCCCTTGCATGACAATTCTGCTAACATCAAAAGGCCTCTAG
GTTCCTTTGTTACTTCTTCTGCCGCCTGCTTCAAACCGCTAACAATACCTGGGCCCACCACACCGTGTGC
ATTCGTAATGTCTGCCCATTCTGCTATTCTGTATACACCCGCAGAGTACTGCAATTTGACTGTATTACCA
ATGTCAGCAAATTTTCTGTCTTCGAAGAGTAAAAAATTGTACTTGGCGGATAATGCCTTTAGCGGCTTAA
CTGTGCCCTCCATGGAAAAATCAGTCAAGATATCCACATGTGTTTTTAGTAAACAAATTTTGGGACCTAA
TGCTTCAACTAACTCCAGTAATTCCTTGGTGGTACGAACATCCAATGAAGCACACAAGTTTGTTTGCTTT
TCGTGCATGATATTAAATAGCTTGGCAGCAACAGGACTAGGATGAGTAGCAGCACGTTCCTTATATGTAG
CTTTCGACATGATTTATCTTCGTTTCCTGCAGGTTTTTGTTCTGTGCAGTTGGGTTAAGAATACTGGGCA
ATTTCATGTTTCTTCAACACTACATATGCGTATATATACCAATCTAAGTCTGTGCTCCTTCCTTCGTTCT
TCCTTCTGTTCGGAGATTACCGAATCAAAAAAATTTCAAAGAAACCGAAATCAAAAAAAAGAATAAAAAA
AAAATGATGAATTGAATTGAAAAGCTGTGGTATGGTGCACTCTCAGTACAATCTGCTCTGATGCCGCATA
GTTAAGCCAGCCCCGACACCCGCCAACACCCGCTGACGCGCCCTGACGGGCTTGTCTGCTCCCGGCATCC
GCTTACAGACAAGCTGTGACCGTCTCCGGGAGCTGCATGTGTCAGAGGTTTTCACCGTCATCACCGAAAC
GCGCGA
Features (pLannotate 1.2.2; 21 found; start..end, strand, type, name):
     96..200     +  promoter       AmpR promoter: bla
    201..1061    +  CDS            AmpR: β-lactamase; bla; confers resistance to ampicillin, carbenicillin, and related antibiotics
   1232..1820    +  rep_origin     ori: high-copy-number ColE1/pMB1/pBR322/pUC origin of replication
   2003..2095    +  CDS            lacI (fragment): lac repressor; lacI; The lac repressor binds to the lac operator to inhibit transcription in E. coli. This inhibition can be relieved by adding lactose or isopropyl-β-D-thiogalactopyranoside (IPTG).
   2108..2129    +  protein_bind   CAP binding site: CAP binding activates transcription in the presence of cAMP. E. coli catabolite activator protein
   2144..2174    +  promoter       lac promoter: promoter for the E. coli lac operon
   2182..2198    +  protein_bind   lac operator: The lac repressor binds to the lac operator to inhibit transcription in E. coli. This inhibition can be relieved by adding lactose or isopropyl-β-D-thiogalactopyranoside (IPTG). lac repressor encoded by lacI
   2243..2261    +  promoter       T3 promoter: promoter for bacteriophage T3 RNA polymerase
   2282..2752    -  CDS            YBY8_YEAST (fragment): Experimental evidence at protein level: Swiss-Prot protein existence level 1. From Saccharomyces cerevisiae (strain ATCC 204508 / S288c) (Baker's yeast).
   3080..4603    +  CDS            YBY9_YEAST: Experimental evidence at protein level: Swiss-Prot protein existence level 1. From Saccharomyces cerevisiae (strain ATCC 204508 / S288c) (Baker's yeast).
   4631..5341    +  CDS            GFP: Aequoria victoria green fluorescent protein
   5362..5549    +  terminator     ADH1 terminator: S. cerevisiae ADH1; transcription terminator for the S. cerevisiae alcohol dehydrogenase 1 (ADH1) gene
   5549..5603    +  misc_feature   MCS (fragment): pBluescript multiple cloning site
   5612..5630    -  promoter       T7 promoter: promoter for bacteriophage T7 RNA polymerase
   5638..5793    +  CDS            lacZα (fragment): LacZα fragment of β-galactosidase; lacZ fragment
   5801..6256    +  rep_origin     f1 ori (sequence partly withheld): f1 bacteriophage origin of replication; arrow indicates direction of (+) strand synthesis
   6257..6308    -  misc_feature   bom (fragment): basis of mobility region from pBR322
   6387..7190    -  CDS            URA3: orotidine-5'-phosphate decarboxylase, required for uracil biosynthesis; S. cerevisiae URA3; yeast auxotrophic marker, counterselectable with 5-fluoroorotic acid (5-FOA)
   7191..7406    -  promoter       URA3 promoter: S. cerevisiae URA3
   7421..7470    -  misc_feature   bom (fragment): basis of mobility region from pBR322
   7572..1       -  CDS            rop (fragment) (across the origin): Rop protein, which maintains plasmids at low copy number; rop
