>Addgene plasmid #106466 | pKP129 [pRS406-YBR139Wp-YBR139W(S219A)-GFP-ADH1t] | addgene full sequence | sequence record 204896 | Addgene NGS Result
AATTAATGTGAGTTAGCTCACTCATTAGGCACCCCAGGCTTTACACTTTATGCTTCCGGCTCGTATGTTG
TGTGGAATTGTGAGCGGATAACAATTTCACACAGGAAACAGCTATGACCATGATTACGCCAAGCGCGCAA
TTAACCCTCACTAAAGGGAACAAAAGCTGGAGCTCTTGCATGGAGGCGCAATTGGCAAAGACGTAAAGCT
CTTGTCATCAATTAGATCTAATTTGGAAACAGATTGGTACAATTTGGATGGAATTTTAGGCTTGGCACCT
ATCAATTGTGAGCGACGCTTTCTTACATTCAATAACTGTTGGTTCTGATTTTCACTTTGACTATTGCCTT
GGTATGGAGAATTTCTCTGCAATGGTTTTGCCTGCTTCGAAGGAGTGCTGTTACTATCGAAGATAAATTC
CTTCTTTTCAAATTGCCATTGTAACATGGAGTTATTCTCTATATCCTGGACGACTGGAGGAGTCAAGGGC
CTGGAAAGTACGGATCCTGTAGAAATATCACTGGCAATTATACTGAGTTTATTGTTGGTGTTGCTATTCA
TATTTGAGCTGGTATTGGACGAAAGCAAGGATAATGAGTTTGTGTCTACTGACTCCAACACCCTAGGCTG
GATTTGATCTTTCTCCATCCTTTAATTTTAACCTTTTAATTAGTGGTTGGATCAAGTTTTCGAGACTATT
CCAATCTGTGACTTGTTGGATAAATAGTTTTTGACTCGTTTAGTATAATCCTTTTTTCTAAAAGTGCTTA
GAGTTCTCTAAGATGTTCTTGTTTACAATGTGAGCGATTTAGGAAATTTCCTAAAAATGGCCGAGGCGGC
GCTAGCATTCTACGAAAGGTGAGATAACGCTTCGTTATCGAAAAATGTCAGGGGACAGGGGTTATATAAG
AACGAAAATTGTCATCCTGCATTTTTTCTTTAAAACAGCTATACAAAAAGTGATACCGACATACAATGAA
GTATCTAAACTTAGTTTTCGTGCTTCAGCTTCTTATTAGCATCAAATACGCCTCATTCGGCCGAGCCTTT
TCTCTTTTTGAAGATGATACCACCTTTGCCAATTTGGATAAACAGCTAAAGCTTCCACAGAATACACAGC
AAACCCTTAAATTGGACCGTTTGAATCACGATGATCCGCTGTTTACAACTTTTATTTCTTCTGTGGACAC
AGATTACAGTTTGAGACTTAGAACAGTAGATCCTTCTAAACTAGGAATTGACACCGTAAAACAATGGTCG
GGTTACATGGACTATAAGGATTCCAAACACTTTTTTTACTGGTTTTTTGAAAGTAGGAACGATCCTGCTA
ACGACCCAATTATTCTTTGGTTAAATGGTGGACCTGGTTGTTCCTCGTTTACTGGGTTGCTATTTGAACT
AGGCCCCTCATCAATTGGCGCCGATATGAAACCAATCCACAATCCCTATTCTTGGAATAATAACGCTTCA
ATGATCTTCTTAGAACAGCCACTCGGAGTCGGCTTTTCCTATGGTGATGAAAAAGTCTCCTCTACAAAAT
TAGCAGGCAAAGATGCGTACATTTTCCTGGAATTGTTTTTTGAAGCTTTTCCTCATTTACGCTCCAACGA
TTTCCACATTGCAGGCGAAGCCTATGCAGGACATTATATCCCTCAAATTGCACATGAGATCGTTGTCAAG
AACCCTGAAAGAACGTTCAATTTAACTTCAGTTATGATTGGTAATGGTATCACAGACCCTTTGATTCAAG
CAGATTATTATGAACCAATGGCATGCGGGAAAGGGGGCTATCACCCTGTTCTCTCATCAGAAGAATGTGA
GAAAATGAGTAAAGCTGCAGGTCGTTGTCGTAGGTTGAACAAGTTATGTTATGCTTCTAAATCAAGTTTA
CCATGCATAGTCGCCACTGCTTACTGTGACTCTGCACTTTTGGAACCGTACATTAACACAGGACTCAACG
TCTATGACATTAGAGGGCCCTGTGAAGATAATAGTACTGATGGTATGTGTTATACAGGTCTCCGCTATGT
CGACCAGTATATGAATTTTCCTGAAGTTCAAGAAACGCTAGGGTCCGACGTGCATAATTATTCTGGCTGT
GATAATGACGTGTTCACCGGATTTTTGTTTACGGGCGATGGAAGTAAACCATTTCAACAATATATTGCTG
AATTATTAAATCACAACATTCCGGTATTAATATATGCGGGTGATAAGGATTATATTTGTAATTGGCTGGG
AAACCATGCTTGGTCCAATGAGTTGGAATGGATCAATAAACGTAGGTATCAGAGAAGGATGTTAAGACCA
TGGGTCAGTAAAGAAACAGGTGAAGAGTTGGGACAAGTCAAGAACTATGGCCCTTTCACCTTTTTGAGAA
TATACGATGCCGGTCATATGGTGCCCTATGATCAACCGGAGGCAAGTTTGGAAATGGTCAACAGTTGGAT
TTCCGGTAATCGTGCTTTTTCGGATCTTTCCACCTTGGAAAATGCTAGTTCTAGACGGATCCCCGGGCTG
CAGATGAAAGGAGAAGAACTTTTCACTGGAGTTGTCCCAATTCTTGTTGAATTAGATGGTGATGTTAATG
GGCACAAATTTTCTGTCAGTGGAGAGGGTGAAGGTGATGCAACATACGGAAAACTTACCCTTAAATTTAT
TTGCACTACTGGAAAACTACCTGTTCCATGGCCAACACTTGTCACTACTTTCACTTATGGTGTTCAATGC
TTTTCAAGATACCCAGATCATATGAAACGGCATGACTTTTTCAAGAGTGCCATGCCCGAAGGTTATGTAC
AGGAAAGAACTATATTTTTCAAAGATGACGGGAACTACAAGACACGTGCTGAAGTCAAGTTTGAAGGTGA
TACCCTTGTTAATAGAATCGAGTTAAAAGGTATTGATTTTAAAGAAGATGGAAACATTCTTGGACACAAA
TTGGAATACAACTATAACTCACACAATGTATACATCATGGCAGACAAACAAAAGAATGGAATCAAAGTTA
ACTTCAAAATTAGACACAACATTGAAGATGGAAGCGTTCAACTAGCAGACCATTATCAACAAAATACTCC
AATTGGCGATGGCCCTGTCCTTTTACCAGACAACCATTACCTGTCCACACAATCTGCCCTTTCGAAAGAT
CCCAACGAAAAGAGAGACCACATGGTCCTTCTTGAGTTTGTAACAGCTGCTGGGATTACACATGGCATGG
ATGAACTATACAAATAGGGCGCGCCACTTCTAAATAAGCGAATTTCTTATGATTTATGATTTTTATTATT
AAATAAGTTATAAAAAAAATAAGTGTATACAAATTTTAAAGTGACTCTTAGGTTTTAAAACGAAAATTCT
TATTCTTGAGTAACTCTTTCCTGTAGGTCAGGTTGCTTTCTCAGGTATAGTATGAGGTCGCTCTTATTGA
CCACACCTCTACCGGGAATTCGATATCAAGCTTATCGATACCGTCGACCTCGAGGGGGGGCCCGGTACCC
AATTCGCCCTATAGTGAGTCGTATTACGCGCGCTCACTGGCCGTCGTTTTACAACGTCGTGACTGGGAAA
ACCCTGGCGTTACCCAACTTAATCGCCTTGCAGCACATCCCCCTTTCGCCAGCTGGCGTAATAGCGAAGA
GGCCCGCACCGATCGCCCTTCCCAACAGTTGCGCAGCCTGAATGGCGAATGG
[124 nt withheld, positions 3693-3816]
C
[91 nt withheld, positions 3818-3908]
A
[49 nt withheld, positions 3910-3958]
CCTTTGACGTTGGAGTCCACGTTCTTT
[37 nt withheld, positions 3986-4022]
ACCCTATCTCGGTCTATTCTTTTGATTTATAAGGGATTTTGCCGATTTCGGCCTATTGGTTAAAAAATGA
GCTGATTTAACAAAAATTTAACGCGAATTTTAACAAAATATTAACGCTTACAATTTCCTGATGCGGTATT
TTCTCCTTACGCATCTGTGCGGTATTTCACACCGCATAGGGTAATAACTGATATAATTAAATTGAAGCTC
TAATTTGTGAGTTTAGTATACATGCATTTACTTATAATACAGTTTTTTAGTTTTGCTGGCCGCATCTTCT
CAAATATGCTTCCCAGCCTGCTTTTCTGTAACGTTCACCCTCTACCTTAGCATCCCTTCCCTTTGCAAAT
AGTCCTCTTCCAACAATAATAATGTCAGATCCTGTAGAGACCACATCATCCACGGTTCTATACTGTTGAC
CCAATGCGTCTCCCTTGTCATCTAAACCCACACCGGGTGTCATAATCAACCAATCGTAACCTTCATCTCT
TCCACCCATGTCTCTTTGAGCAATAAAGCCGATAACAAAATCTTTGTCGCTCTTCGCAATGTCAACAGTA
CCCTTAGTATATTCTCCAGTAGATAGGGAGCCCTTGCATGACAATTCTGCTAACATCAAAAGGCCTCTAG
GTTCCTTTGTTACTTCTTCTGCCGCCTGCTTCAAACCGCTAACAATACCTGGGCCCACCACACCGTGTGC
ATTCGTAATGTCTGCCCATTCTGCTATTCTGTATACACCCGCAGAGTACTGCAATTTGACTGTATTACCA
ATGTCAGCAAATTTTCTGTCTTCGAAGAGTAAAAAATTGTACTTGGCGGATAATGCCTTTAGCGGCTTAA
CTGTGCCCTCCATGGAAAAATCAGTCAAGATATCCACATGTGTTTTTAGTAAACAAATTTTGGGACCTAA
TGCTTCAACTAACTCCAGTAATTCCTTGGTGGTACGAACATCCAATGAAGCACACAAGTTTGTTTGCTTT
TCGTGCATGATATTAAATAGCTTGGCAGCAACAGGACTAGGATGAGTAGCAGCACGTTCCTTATATGTAG
CTTTCGACATGATTTATCTTCGTTTCCTGCAGGTTTTTGTTCTGTGCAGTTGGGTTAAGAATACTGGGCA
ATTTCATGTTTCTTCAACACTACATATGCGTATATATACCAATCTAAGTCTGTGCTCCTTCCTTCGTTCT
TCCTTCTGTTCGGAGATTACCGAATCAAAAAAATTTCAAGGAAACCGAAATCAAAAAAAAGAATAAAAAA
AAAATGATGAATTGAAAAGGTGGTATGGTGCACTCTCAGTACAATCTGCTCTGATGCCGCATAGTTAAGC
CAGCCCCGACACCCGCCAACACCCGCTGACGCGCCCTGACGGGCTTGTCTGCTCCCGGCATCCGCTTACA
GACAAGCTGTGACCGTCTCCGGGAGCTGCATGTGTCAGAGGTTTTCACCGTCATCACCGAAACGCGCGAG
ACGAAAGGGCCTCGTGATACGCCTATTTTTATAGGTTAATGTCATGATAATAATGGTTTCTTAGACGTCA
GGTGGCACTTTTCGGGGAAATGTGCGCGGAACCCCTATTTGTTTATTTTTCTAAATACATTCAAATATGT
ATCCGCTCATGAGACAATAACCCTGATAAATGCTTCAATAATATTGAAAAAGGAAGAGTATGAGTATTCA
ACATTTCCGTGTCGCCCTTATTCCCTTTTTTGCGGCATTTTGCCTTCCTGTTTTTGCTCACCCAGAAACG
CTGGTGAAAGTAAAAGATGCTGAAGATCAGTTGGGTGCACGAGTGGGTTACATCGAACTGGATCTCAACA
GCGGTAAGATCCTTGAGAGTTTTCGCCCCGAAGAACGTTTTCCAATGATGAGCACTTTTAAAGTTCTGCT
ATGTGGCGCGGTATTATCCCGTATTGACGCCGGGCAAGAGCAACTCGGTCGCCGCATACACTATTCTCAG
AATGACTTGGTTGAGTACTCACCAGTCACAGAAAAGCATCTTACGGATGGCATGACAGTAAGAGAATTAT
GCAGTGCTGCCATAACCATGAGTGATAACACTGCGGCCAACTTACTTCTGACAACGATCGGAGGACCGAA
GGAGCTAACCGCTTTTTTGCACAACATGGGGGATCATGTAACTCGCCTTGATCGTTGGGAACCGGAGCTG
AATGAAGCCATACCAAACGACGAGCGTGACACCACGATGCCTGTAGCAATGGCAACAACGTTGCGCAAAC
TATTAACTGGCGAACTACTTACTCTAGCTTCCCGGCAACAATTAATAGACTGGATGGAGGCGGATAAAGT
TGCAGGACCACTTCTGCGCTCGGCCCTTCCGGCTGGCTGGTTTATTGCTGATAAATCTGGAGCCGGTGAG
CGTGGGTCTCGCGGTATCATTGCAGCACTGGGGCCAGATGGTAAGCCCTCCCGTATCGTAGTTATCTACA
CGACGGGGAGTCAGGCAACTATGGATGAACGAAATAGACAGATCGCTGAGATAGGTGCCTCACTGATTAA
GCATTGGTAACTGTCAGACCAAGTTTACTCATATATACTTTAGATTGATTTAAAACTTCATTTTTAATTT
AAAAGGATCTAGGTGAAGATCCTTTTTGATAATCTCATGACCAAAATCCCTTAACGTGAGTTTTCGTTCC
ACTGAGCGTCAGACCCCGTAGAAAAGATCAAAGGATCTTCTTGAGATCCTTTTTTTCTGCGCGTAATCTG
CTGCTTGCAAACAAAAAAACCACCGCTACCAGCGGTGGTTTGTTTGCCGGATCAAGAGCTACCAACTCTT
TTTCCGAAGGTAACTGGCTTCAGCAGAGCGCAGATACCAAATACTGTTCTTCTAGTGTAGCCGTAGTTAG
GCCACCACTTCAAGAACTCTGTAGCACCGCCTACATACCTCGCTCTGCTAATCCTGTTACCAGTGGCTGC
TGCCAGTGGCGATAAGTCGTGTCTTACCGGGTTGGACTCAAGACGATAGTTACCGGATAAGGCGCAGCGG
TCGGGCTGAACGGGGGGTTCGTGCACACAGCCCAGCTTGGAGCGAACGACCTACACCGAACTGAGATACC
TACAGCGTGAGCTATGAGAAAGCGCCACGCTTCCCGAAGGGAGAAAGGCGGACAGGTATCCGGTAAGCGG
CAGGGTCGGAACAGGAGAGCGCACGAGGGAGCTTCCAGGGGGAAACGCCTGGTATCTTTATAGTCCTGTC
GGGTTTCGCCACCTCTGACTTGAGCGTCGATTTTTGTGATGCTCGTCAGGGGGGCGGAGCCTATGGAAAA
ACGCCAGCAACGCGGCCTTTTTACGGTTCCTGGCCTTTTGCTGGCCTTTTGCTCACATGTTCTTTCCTGC
GTTATCCCCTGATTCTGTGGATAACCGTATTACCGCCTTTGAGTGAGCTGATACCGCTCGCCGCAGCCGA
ACGACCGAGCGCAGCGAGTCAGTGAGCGAGGAAGCGGAAGAGCGCCCAATACGCAAACCGCCTCTCCCCG
CGCGTTGGCCGATTCATTAATGCAGCTGGCACGACAGGTTTCCCGACTGGAAAGCGGGCAGTGAGCGCAA
CGC
Features (pLannotate 1.2.2; 21 found; start..end, strand, type, name):
      4..25      +  protein_bind   CAP binding site: CAP binding activates transcription in the presence of cAMP. E. coli catabolite activator protein
     40..70      +  promoter       lac promoter: promoter for the E. coli lac operon
     78..94      +  protein_bind   lac operator: The lac repressor binds to the lac operator to inhibit transcription in E. coli. This inhibition can be relieved by adding lactose or isopropyl-β-D-thiogalactopyranoside (IPTG). lac repressor encoded by lacI
    139..157     +  promoter       T3 promoter: promoter for bacteriophage T3 RNA polymerase
    178..648     -  CDS            YBY8_YEAST (fragment): Experimental evidence at protein level: Swiss-Prot protein existence level 1. From Saccharomyces cerevisiae (strain ATCC 204508 / S288c) (Baker's yeast).
    976..2499    +  CDS            YBY9_YEAST: Experimental evidence at protein level: Swiss-Prot protein existence level 1. From Saccharomyces cerevisiae (strain ATCC 204508 / S288c) (Baker's yeast).
   2527..3237    +  CDS            GFP: Aequoria victoria green fluorescent protein
   3258..3445    +  terminator     ADH1 terminator: S. cerevisiae ADH1; transcription terminator for the S. cerevisiae alcohol dehydrogenase 1 (ADH1) gene
   3445..3499    +  misc_feature   MCS (fragment): pBluescript multiple cloning site
   3508..3526    -  promoter       T7 promoter: promoter for bacteriophage T7 RNA polymerase
   3534..3689    +  CDS            lacZα (fragment): LacZα fragment of β-galactosidase; lacZ fragment
   3693..4121    +  rep_origin     f1 ori (sequence partly withheld): f1 bacteriophage origin of replication; arrow indicates direction of (+) strand synthesis
   4149..4200    -  misc_feature   bom (fragment): basis of mobility region from pBR322
   4279..5082    -  CDS            URA3: orotidine-5'-phosphate decarboxylase, required for uracil biosynthesis; S. cerevisiae URA3; yeast auxotrophic marker, counterselectable with 5-fluoroorotic acid (5-FOA)
   5083..5298    -  promoter       URA3 promoter: S. cerevisiae URA3
   5306..5355    -  misc_feature   bom (fragment): basis of mobility region from pBR322
   5457..5492    -  CDS            rop (fragment): Rop protein, which maintains plasmids at low copy number; rop
   5587..5691    +  promoter       AmpR promoter: bla
   5692..6552    +  CDS            AmpR: β-lactamase; bla; confers resistance to ampicillin, carbenicillin, and related antibiotics
   6723..7311    +  rep_origin     ori: high-copy-number ColE1/pMB1/pBR322/pUC origin of replication
   7494..7586    +  CDS            lacI (fragment): lac repressor; lacI; The lac repressor binds to the lac operator to inhibit transcription in E. coli. This inhibition can be relieved by adding lactose or isopropyl-β-D-thiogalactopyranoside (IPTG).
