[The description below was written by a language model from this plasmid's Addgene catalogue record and pLannotate feature annotations shown in this document.]
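Description:
pKP129 is a yeast expression plasmid built on the pRS406 framework (via the intermediate backbone pKP112), a shuttle vector of the integrating type. Neither feature table shows a yeast replication origin or centromere, which is consistent with a plasmid that must integrate into the genome to be maintained in Saccharomyces cerevisiae. In yeast it is selected through the URA3 marker, driven by its own promoter, which complements uracil auxotrophy and can be counterselected with 5-FOA. In E. coli it is propagated using the high-copy ColE1/pUC-type origin and ampicillin resistance (bla). The backbone also carries an f1 origin and pBluescript-derived remnants: lac promoter/operator, a lacZα fragment, and flanking T3 and T7 promoters.

The payload is the 1,524 bp S. cerevisiae YBR139W/ATG42 open reading frame, which encodes a vacuolar serine carboxypeptidase and here carries a serine 219 to alanine substitution. Expression comes from the gene's native upstream region. That region is long enough to include a fragment of the divergently oriented neighbouring gene, which the annotation reports as a reverse-strand partial CDS. The ORF is joined through a short linker to a C-terminal GFP and is followed by the ADH1 terminator.

The construct therefore yields Atg42(S219A)-GFP under endogenous transcriptional control. That makes it suitable for examining localisation and function of the mutant protein in studies of vacuolar function and the terminal steps of autophagy. The record does not state the functional consequence of the S219A change.

The two sequence records (depositor and NGS) show the same features in the same order. They differ slightly in length from each other and from the catalogued size.
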