Addgene plasmid #106466: pKP129 [pRS406-YBR139Wp-YBR139W(S219A)-GFP-ADH1t]
Purpose: Expresses Atg42/Ybr139w(S219A) with a C-terminal GFP tag in yeast cells
Depositing lab: Daniel Klionsky. Depositing organization: University of Michigan. Publication: A newly characterized vacuolar serine carboxypeptidase, Atg42/Ybr139w, is required for normal vacuole function and the terminal steps of autophagy in the yeast Saccharomyces cerevisiae. Parzych KR, Ariosa A, Mari M, Klionsky DJ. Mol Biol Cell. 2018 May 1;29(9):1089-1099. doi: 10.1091/mbc.E17-08-0516. Epub 2018 Mar 22. PubMed 29514932.
Backbone
  Vector backbone: pKP112
  Total vector size (bp): 7678
  Vector type: Bacterial Expression, Yeast Expression
  Selectable markers: URA3
Growth in bacteria
  Bacterial resistance: Ampicillin, 100 μg/mL
  Growth temperature: 37°C
  Growth strain: DH5alpha
  Copy number: Unknown
Gene/Insert
  Gene/Insert name: YBR139W(S219A) (alt name: ATG42)
  Species: S. cerevisiae (budding yeast)
  Insert size (bp): 1524
  Mutation: Changed Serine 219 to Alanine
  Promoter: YBR139W
  Tag / fusion protein: GFP (C terminal on backbone)
  Cloning method: Restriction Enzyme; 5′ cloning site SacI (unknown if destroyed); 3′ cloning site None (unknown if destroyed)
  Sequencing primers: 5′ M13 REV
Terms and licenses: Academic/Nonprofit Terms; Industry Terms: Not Available to Industry
How to cite: pKP129 [pRS406-YBR139Wp-YBR139W(S219A)-GFP-ADH1t] was a gift from Daniel Klionsky (Addgene plasmid # 106466 ; http://n2t.net/addgene:106466 ; RRID:Addgene_106466)
